Addgene plasmid #156423: pSBL_DK187
Purpose: Insect cell expression of 3a-sfGFP, needs to be introduced into baculoviral bacmid
Depositing lab: Stephen Brohawn. Depositing organization: University of California, Berkeley. Publication: Cryo-EM structure of the SARS-CoV-2 3a ion channel in lipid nanodiscs. Kern DM, Sorum B, Mali SS, Hoel CM, Sridharan S, Remis JP, Toso DB, Kotecha A, Bautista DM, Brohawn SG. bioRxiv [Preprint]. 2021 Jan 26:2020.06.17.156554. doi: 10.1101/2020.06.17.156554. PubMed 32587976.
Backbone
  Vector backbone: Derived from pACEBAC1
  Backbone manufacturer: Geneva Biotech
  Vector type: Insect Expression
Growth in bacteria
  Bacterial resistance: Gentamicin, 10 μg/mL
  Growth temperature: 37°C
  Growth strain: NEB Stable
  Copy number: High Copy
Gene/Insert
  Gene/Insert name: SARS-CoV-2 3a protein
  Species: SARS-CoV-2
  Promoter: Polyhedrin
  Tag / fusion protein: sfGFP-His (C terminal on backbone)
  Cloning method: Restriction Enzyme; 5′ cloning site XhoI (not destroyed); 3′ cloning site EcoRI (not destroyed)
  Sequencing primers: 5′ pFASTBAC Forward
Resource information
  A portion of this plasmid was derived from a plasmid made by: IDT Gene Block
Terms and licenses: Academic/Nonprofit Terms; Industry Terms: Not Available to Industry
Depositor comments: Please visit https://www.biorxiv.org/lookup/doi/10.1101/2020.06.17.156554 for bioRxiv preprint.
How to cite: pSBL_DK187 was a gift from Stephen Brohawn (Addgene plasmid # 156423 ; http://n2t.net/addgene:156423 ; RRID:Addgene_156423)
