[The description below was written by a language model from this plasmid's Addgene catalogue record and pLannotate feature annotations shown in this document.]
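Description:
pSBL_DK187 is a baculovirus transfer (donor) plasmid derived from pACEBAC1, built for insect cell expression of the SARS-CoV-2 3a protein fused to superfolder GFP. It is about 4.5 kb, replicates in E. coli from a high-copy ColE1/pUC-type origin, and is selected with gentamicin through the aacC1 acetyltransferase gene, which is driven by a class 1 integron Pc promoter. The plasmid does not express protein in insect cells directly. The gentamicin marker and the expression cassette lie between the Tn7R and Tn7L mini-transposon ends, so the whole segment can be moved by Tn7 transposition into a baculoviral bacmid. That bacmid is then used to generate recombinant virus. A single loxP site upstream of the cassette is a feature of the ACEMBL-style backbone and allows Cre-mediated fusion with compatible donor plasmids for multigene assemblies.

The cassette uses the very late, strong polyhedrin promoter from Autographa californica to drive the 3a open reading frame, which was derived from a synthetic gene block and cloned between XhoI and EcoRI sites that remain intact. A short unannotated linker region separates 3a from the backbone-encoded C-terminal sfGFP, which is followed by a His tag. The annotation software flags the His tag only as a fragment of a composite tag. An SV40 polyadenylation signal terminates the transcript. The small "large T antigen" and "SET1" fragment hits nearby are most likely incidental matches to flanking backbone sequence and not functional elements. The GFP fusion allows expression and purification to be followed by fluorescence, and the His tag can support affinity capture. The associated work used this protein for cryo-EM structure determination of the 3a ion channel in lipid nanodiscs.
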