Features (pLannotate 1.2.2; 13 found; start..end, strand, type, name):
    536..759     -  mobile_element Tn7R: mini-Tn7 element (right end of the Tn7 transposon) Tn7
    826..1359    -  CDS            GmR: gentamycin acetyltransferase; aacC1; confers resistance to gentamycin
   1548..1576    -  promoter       Pc promoter: intI1 (promoter lies within the coding sequence); class 1 integron promoter
   1647..1680    +  protein_bind   loxP: Cre-mediated recombination occurs in the 8-bp core sequence (GCATACAT). Cre recombinase
   1757..1848    +  promoter       polyhedrin promoter: polh from Autographa californica; promoter for the baculovirus polyhedrin gene
   1902..2726    +  CDS            AP3A_SARS2: Experimental evidence at protein level: Swiss-Prot protein existence level 1. Plays a role in virus egress via lysosomal trafficking (PubMed:33157038, PubMed:33422265). Forms homotetrameric ion channels (viroporin) localized at endosomes and lysosomes, that may induce deacidification of lysosomes thereby allowing safe virion egress through lysosomal trafficking (By similarity) (PubMed:33157038, PubMed:33422265). Also blocks formation of autolysosomes through binding and sequestering host TMUB1/HOPS on late endosomes. This prevents fusion of autophagosomes with lysosomes, disrupting autophagy a
   2805..3518    +  CDS            superfolder GFP: GFP variant that folds robustly even when fused to poorly folded proteins (Pédelacq et al., 2006)
   3528..3544    +  CDS            capTEV™ (fragment): composite tag for in vivo biotinylation, TEV protease cleavage, and 6xHis tagging
   3575..3658    +  CDS            large T antigen (fragment): large T antigen from SV40 (simian virus 40)
   3681..3815    +  polyA_signal   SV40 poly(A) signal: SV40 polyadenylation signal
   3844..3893    +  CDS            SET1 (fragment): solubility-enhancement tag derived from T7 phage gene 10B
   3936..4101    -  mobile_element Tn7L: mini-Tn7 element (left end of the Tn7 transposon) Tn7
   4291..401     +  rep_origin     ori (across the origin): high-copy-number ColE1/pMB1/pBR322/pUC origin of replication
>Addgene plasmid #156423 | pSBL_DK187 | addgene full sequence | sequence record 307747 | Addgene NGS Result
CTGTAGCACCGCCTACATACCTCGCTCTGCTAATCCTGTTACCAGTGGCTGCTGCCAGTGGCGATAAGTC
GTGTCTTACCGGGTTGGACTCAAGACGATAGTTACCGGATAAGGCGCAGCGGTCGGGCTGAACGGGGGGT
TCGTGCACACAGCCCAGCTTGGAGCGAACGACCTACACCGAACTGAGATACCTACAGCGTGAGCTATGAG
AAAGCGCCACGCTTCCCGAAGGGAGAAAGGCGGACAGGTATCCGGTAAGCGGCAGGGTCGGAACAGGAGA
GCGCACGAGGGAGCTTCCAGGGGGAAACGCCTGGTATCTTTATAGTCCTGTCGGGTTTCGCCACCTCTGA
CTTGAGCGTCGATTTTTGTGATGCTCGTCAGGGGGGCGGAGCCTATGGAAAAACGCCAGCAACGCGGCCT
TTTTACGGTTCCTGGCCTTTTGCTGGCCTTTTGCTCACATGTTCTTTCCTGCGTTATCCCCTGATTGACT
TGGGTCGCTCTTCCTGTGGATGCGCAGATGCCCTGCGTAAGCGGGTGTGGGCGGACAATAAAGTCTTAAA
CTGAACAAAATAGATCTAAACTATGACAATAAAGTCTTAAACTAGACAGAATAGTTGTAAACTGAAATCA
GTCCAGTTATGCTGTGAAAAAGCATACTGGACTTTTGTTATGGCTAAAGCAAACTCTTCATTTTCTGAAG
TGCAAATTGCCCGTCGTATTAAAGAGGGGCGTGGCCAAGGGCATGTAAAGACTATATTCGCGGCGTTGTG
ACAATTTACCGAACAACTCCGCGGCCGGGAAGCCGATCTCGGCTTGAACGAATTGTTAGGTGGCGGTACT
TGGGTCGATATCAAAGTGCATCACTTCTTCCCGTATGCCCAACTTTGTATAGAGAGCCACTGCGGGATCG
TCACCGTAATCTGCTTGCACGTAGATCACATAAGCACCAAGCGCGTTGGCCTCATGCTTGAGGAGATTGA
TGAGCGCGGTGGCAATGCCCTGCCTCCGGTGCTCGCCGGAGACTGCGAGATCATAGATATAGATCTCACT
ACGCGGCTGCTCAAACTTGGGCAGAACGTAAGCCGCGAGAGCGCCAACAACCGCTTCTTGGTCGAAGGCA
GCAAGCGCGATGAATGTCTTACTACGGAGCAAGTTCCCGAGGTAATCGGAGTCCGGCTGATGTTGGGAGT
AGGTGGCTACGTCTCCGAACTCACGACCGAAAAGATCAAGAGCAGCCCGCATGGATTTGACTTGGTCAGG
GCCGAGCCTACATGTGCGAATGATGCCCATACTTGAGCCACCTAACTTTGTTTTAGGGCGACTGCCCTGC
TGCGTAACATCGTTGCTGCTGCGTAACATCGTTGCTGCTCCATAACATCAAACATCGACCCACGGCGTAA
CGCGCTTGCTGCTTGGATGCCCGAGGCATAGACTGTACAAAAAAACAGTCATAACAAGCCATGAAAACCG
CCACTGCGCCGTTACCACCGCTGCGTTCGGTCAAGGTTCTGGACCAGTTGCGTGAGCGCATACGCTACTT
GCATTACAGTTTACGAACCGAACAGGCTTATGTCAACTGGGTTCGTGCCTTCATCCGTTTCCACGGTGTG
CGTCACCCGGCAACCTTGGGCAGCAGCGAAGTCGCCATAACTTCGTATAGCATACATTATACGAAGTTAT
CTGTAACTATAACGGTCCTAAGGTAGCGAGTTTAAACACTAGTATCGATTCGCGACCTACTCCGGAATAT
TAATAGATCATGGAGATAATTAAAATGATAACCATCTCGCAAATAAATAAGTATTTTACTGTTTTCGTAA
CAGTTTTGTAATAAAAAAACCTATAAATATTCCGGATTATTCATACCGTCCCACCATCGGGCGCGGATCC
CTCGAGCCACCATGGATCTCTTTATGCGCATTTTTACGATCGGTACAGTTACGTTGAAGCAAGGTGAAAT
CAAAGACGCCACGCCGTCCGATTTTGTTCGCGCTACGGCTACAATTCCAATCCAAGCGAGCTTGCCATTC
GGTTGGTTGATAGTTGGTGTTGCGTTGCTTGCAGTCTTTCAGTCAGCTTCTAAGATAATCACTCTGAAGA
AGCGTTGGCAACTGGCGCTCTCAAAAGGCGTTCACTTCGTGTGCAACCTCCTGTTGCTCTTTGTCACCGT
TTACTCACATCTCTTGCTTGTTGCTGCTGGCCTGGAAGCTCCCTTCCTTTACCTGTACGCTCTGGTCTAT
TTTCTGCAGAGCATAAATTTTGTCAGGATAATAATGAGACTGTGGCTTTGTTGGAAATGCCGCTCCAAGA
ACCCGCTTTTGTACGATGCCAATTACTTCCTGTGTTGGCATACGAATTGCTACGACTACTGTATTCCGTA
TAATAGCGTCACTTCTTCAATCGTGATAACGTCCGGTGACGGTACAACATCACCTATTTCTGAACACGAT
TACCAAATAGGTGGCTACACCGAGAAATGGGAGAGTGGAGTCAAAGATTGTGTAGTGCTGCACTCATATT
TTACCTCGGATTATTATCAACTCTACTCAACACAGTTGTCTACTGATACAGGAGTTGAGCACGTAACATT
TTTCATTTACAATAAAATTGTGGACGAACCCGAGGAGCATGTACAGATTCATACTATCGACGGTAGCAGC
GGTGTCGTGAACCCCGTTATGGAGCCAATTTACGACGAACCCACCACGACAACATCCGTCCCCCTGTCGA
ATTCTTTGGAAGTTTTGTTTCAAGGTCCGTCTAGAGGTGGATCTGGAGCTGCAGCTGGATCTGGTTCTGG
TTCTATGCGTAAAGGCGAAGAGCTGTTCACTGGTGTCGTCCCTATTCTGGTGGAACTGGATGGTGATGTC
AACGGTCATAAGTTTTCCGTGCGTGGCGAGGGTGAAGGTGACGCAACTAATGGTAAACTGACGCTGAAGT
TCATCTGTACTACTGGTAAACTGCCGGTACCTTGGCCGACTCTGGTAACGACGCTGACTTATGGTGTTCA
GTGCTTTGCTCGTTATCCGGACCATATGAAGCAGCATGACTTCTTCAAGTCCGCCATGCCGGAAGGCTAT
GTGCAGGAACGCACGATTTCCTTTAAGGATGACGGCACGTACAAAACGCGTGCGGAAGTGAAATTTGAAG
GCGATACCCTGGTAAACCGCATTGAGCTGAAAGGCATTGACTTTAAAGAAGACGGCAATATCCTGGGCCA
TAAGCTGGAATACAATTTTAACAGCCACAATGTTTACATCACCGCCGATAAACAAAAAAATGGCATTAAA
GCGAATTTTAAAATTCGCCACAACGTGGAGGATGGCAGCGTGCAGCTGGCTGATCACTACCAGCAAAACA
CTCCAATCGGTGATGGTCCTGTTCTGCTGCCAGACAATCACTATCTGAGCACGCAAAGCGTTCTGTCTAA
AGATCCGAACGAGAAACGCGATCATATGGTTCTGCTGGAGTTCGTAACCGCAGCGGGCATCACGCATGGT
ATGGATGAACTGTACAAAGGCAGCAGCCATCATCATCATCATCACCACTGAAAGCTTGTCGAGAAGTACT
AGAGGATCATAATCAGCCATACCACATTTGTAGAGGTTTTACTTGCTTTAAAAAACCTCCCACACCTCCC
CCTGAACCTGAAACATAAAATGAATGCAATTGTTGTTGTTAACTTGTTTATTGCAGCTTATAATGGTTAC
AAATAAAGCAATAGCATCACAAATTTCACAAATAAAGCATTTTTTTCACTGCATTCTAGTTGTGGTTTGT
CCAAACTCATCAATGTATCTTATCATGTCTGGATCTGATCACTGCTTGAGCCTAGAAGATCCGGCTGCTA
ACAAAGCCCGAAAGGAAGCTGAGTTGGCTGCTGCCACCGCTGAGCAATAACTATCATAACCCCTAGGGTA
TACCCATCTAATTGGAACCAGATAAGTGAAATCTAGTTCCAAACTATTTTGTCATTTTTAATTTTCGTAT
TAGCTTACGACGCTACACCCAGTTCCCATCTATTTTGTCACTCTTCCCTAAATAATCCTTAAAAACTCCA
TTTCCACCCCTCCCAGTTCCCAACTATTTTGTCCGCCCACAACCGGTTGACTTGGGTCAACTGTCAGACC
AAGTTTACTCATATATACTTTAGATTGATTTAAAACTTCATTTTTAATTTAAAAGGATCTAGGTGAAGAT
CCTTTTTGATAATCTCATGACCAAAATCCCTTAACGTGAGTTTTCGTTCCACTGAGCGTCAGACCCCGTA
GAAAAGATCAAAGGATCTTCTTGAGATCCTTTTTTTCTGCGCGTAATCTGCTGCTTGCAAACAAAAAAAC
CACCGCTACCAGCGGTGGTTTGTTTGCCGGATCAAGAGCTACCAACTCTTTTTCCGAAGGTAACTGGCTT
CAGCAGAGCGCAGATACCAAATACTGTTCTTCTAGTGTAGCCGTAGTTAGGCCACCACTTCAAGAACT
